>Addgene plasmid #134774 | pTF102 | depositor full sequence | sequence record 259067 | pTF102 sequence 11622 bps
AGTACTTTAAAGTACTTTAAAGTACTTTAAAGTACTTTGATCCAACCCCTCCGCTGCTATAGTGCAGTCG
GCTTCTGACGTTCAGTGCAGCCGTCTTCTGAAAACGACATGTCGCACAAGTCCTAAGTTACGCGACAGGC
TGCCGCCCTGCCCTTTTCCTGGCGTTTTCTTGTCGCGTGTTTTAGTCGCATAAAGTAGAATACTTGCGAC
TAGAACCGGAGACATTACGCCATGAACAAGAGCGCCGCCGCTGGCCTGCTGGGCTATGCCCGCGTCAGCA
CCGACGACCAGGACTTGACCAACCAACGGGCCGAACTGCACGCGGCCGGCTGCACCAAGCTGTTTTCCGA
GAAGATCACCGGCACCAGGCGCGACCGCCCGGAGCTGGCCAGGATGCTTGACCACCTACGCCCTGGCGAC
GTTGTGACAGTGACCAGGCTAGACCGCCTGGCCCGCAGCACCCGCGACCTACTGGACATTGCCGAGCGCA
TCCAGGAGGCCGGCGCGGGCCTGCGTAGCCTGGCAGAGCCGTGGGCCGACACCACCACGCCGGCCGGCCG
CATGGTGTTGACCGTGTTCGCCGGCATTGCCGAGTTCGAGCGTTCCCTAATCATCGACCGCACCCGGAGC
GGGCGCGAGGCCGCCAAGGCCCGAGGCGTGAAGTTTGGCCCCCGCCCTACCCTCACCCCGGCACAGATCG
CGCACGCCCGCGAGCTGATCGACCAGGAAGGCCGCACCGTGAAAGAGGCGGCTGCACTGCTTGGCGTGCA
TCGCTCGACCCTGTACCGCGCACTTGAGCGCAGCGAGGAAGTGACGCCCACCGAGGCCAGGCGGCGCGGT
GCCTTCCGTGAGGACGCATTGACCGAGGCCGACGCCCTGGCGGCCGCCGAGAATGAACGCCAAGAGGAAC
AAGCATGAAACCGCACCAGGACGGCCAGGACGAACCGTTTTTCATTACCGAAGAGATCGAGGCGGAGATG
ATCGCGGCCGGGTACGTGTTCGAGCCGCCCGCGCACGTCTCAACCGTGCGGCTGCATGAAATCCTGGCCG
GTTTGTCTGATGCCAAGCTGGCGGCCTGGCCGGCCAGCTTGGCCGCTGAAGAAACCGAGCGCCGCCGTCT
AAAAAGGTGATGTGTATTTGAGTAAAACAGCTTGCGTCATGCGGTCGCTGCGTATATGATGCGATGAGTA
AATAAACAAATACGCAAGGGGAACGCATGAAGGTTATCGCTGTACTTAACCAGAAAGGCGGGTCAGGCAA
GACGACCATCGCAACCCATCTAGCCCGCGCCCTGCAACTCGCCGGGGCCGATGTTCTGTTAGTCGATTCC
GATCCCCAGGGCAGTGCCCGCGATTGGGCGGCCGTGCGGGAAGATCAACCGCTAACCGTTGTCGGCATCG
ACCGCCCGACGATTGACCGCGACGTGAAGGCCATCGGCCGGCGCGACTTCGTAGTGATCGACGGAGCGCC
CCAGGCGGCGGACTTGGCTGTGTCCGCGATCAAGGCAGCCGACTTCGTGCTGATTCCGGTGCAGCCAAGC
CCTTACGACATATGGGCCACCGCCGACCTGGTGGAGCTGGTTAAGCAGCGCATTGAGGTCACGGATGGAA
GGCTACAAGCGGCCTTTGTCGTGTCGCGGGCGATCAAAGGCACGCGCATCGGCGGTGAGGTTGCCGAGGC
GCTGGCCGGGTACGAGCTGCCCATTCTTGAGTCCCGTATCACGCAGCGCGTGAGCTACCCAGGCACTGCC
GCCGCCGGCACAACCGTTCTTGAATCAGAACCCGAGGGCGACGCTGCCCGCGAGGTCCAGGCGCTGGCCG
CTGAAATTAAATCAAAACTCATTTGAGTTAATGAGGTAAAGAGAAAATGAGCAAAAGCACAAACACGCTA
AGTGCCGGCCGTCCGAGCGCACGCAGCAGCAAGGCTGCAACGTTGGCCAGCCTGGCAGACACGCCAGCCA
TGAAGCGGGTCAACTTTCAGTTGCCGGCGGAGGATCACACCAAGCTGAAGATGTACGCGGTACGCCAAGG
CAAGACCATTACCGAGCTGCTATCTGAATACATCGCGCAGCTACCAGAGTAAATGAGCAAATGAATAAAT
GAGTAGATGAATTTTAGCGGCTAAAGGAGGCGGCATGGAAAATCAAGAACAACCAGGCACCGACGCCGTG
GAATGCCCCATGTGTGGAGGAACGGGCGGTTGGCCAGGCGTAAGCGGCTGGGTTGTCTGCCGGCCCTGCA
ATGGCACTGGAACCCCCAAGCCCGAGGAATCGGCGTGAGCGGTCGCAAACCATCCGGCCCGGTACAAATC
GGCGCGGCGCTGGGTGATGACCTGGTGGAGAAGTTGAAGGCCGCGCAGGCCGCCCAGCGGCAACGCATCG
AGGCAGAAGCACGCCCCGGTGAATCGTGGCAAGCGGCCGCTGATCGAATCCGCAAAGAATCCCGGCAACC
GCCGGCAGCCGGTGCGCCGTCGATTAGGAAGCCGCCCAAGGGCGACGAGCAACCAGATTTTTTCGTTCCG
ATGCTCTATGACGTGGGCACCCGCGATAGTCGCAGCATCATGGACGTGGCCGTTTTCCGTCTGTCGAAGC
GTGACCGACGAGCTGGCGAGGTGATCCGCTACGAGCTTCCAGACGGGCACGTAGAGGTTTCCGCAGGGCC
GGCCGGCATGGCCAGTGTGTGGGATTACGACCTGGTACTGATGGCGGTTTCCCATCTAACCGAATCCATG
AACCGATACCGGGAAGGGAAGGGAGACAAGCCCGGCCGCGTGTTCCGTCCACACGTTGCGGACGTACTCA
AGTTCTGCCGGCGAGCCGATGGCGGAAAGCAGAAAGACGACCTGGTAGAAACCTGCATTCGGTTAAACAC
CACGCACGTTGCCATGCAGCGTACGAAGAAGGCCAAGAACGGCCGCCTGGTGACGGTATCCGAGGGTGAA
GCCTTGATTAGCCGCTACAAGATCGTAAAGAGCGAAACCGGGCGGCCGGAGTACATCGAGATCGAGCTAG
CTGATTGGATGTACCGCGAGATCACAGAAGGCAAGAACCCGGACGTGCTGACGGTTCACCCCGATTACTT
TTTGATCGATCCCGGCATCGGCCGTTTTCTCTACCGCCTGGCACGCCGCGCCGCAGGCAAGGCAGAAGCC
AGATGGTTGTTCAAGACGATCTACGAACGCAGTGGCAGCGCCGGAGAGTTCAAGAAGTTCTGTTTCACCG
TGCGCAAGCTGATCGGGTCAAATGACCTGCCGGAGTACGATTTGAAGGAGGAGGCGGGGCAGGCTGGCCC
GATCCTAGTCATGCGCTACCGCAACCTGATCGAGGGCGAAGCATCCGCCGGTTCCTAATGTACGGAGCAG
ATGCTAGGGCAAATTGCCCTAGCAGGGGAAAAAGGTCGAAAAGGTCTCTTTCCTGTGGATAGCACGTACA
TTGGGAACCCAAAGCCGTACATTGGGAACCGGAACCCGTACATTGGGAACCCAAAGCCGTACATTGGGAA
CCGGTCACACATGTAAGTGACTGATATAAAAGAGAAAAAAGGCGATTTTTCCGCCTAAAACTCTTTAAAA
CTTATTAAAACTCTTAAAACCCGCCTGGCCTGTGCATAACTGTCTGGCCAGCGCACAGCCGAAGAGCTGC
AAAAAGCGCCTACCCTTCGGTCGCTGCGCTCCCTACGCCCCGCCGCTTCGCGTCGGCCTATCGCGGCCGC
TGGCCGCTCAAAAATGGCTGGCCTACGGCCAGGCAATCTACCAGGGCGCGGACAAGCCGCGCCGTCGCCA
CTCGACCGCCGGCGCCCACATCAAGGCACCCTGCCTCGCGCGTTTCGGTGATGACGGTGAAAACCTCTGA
CACATGCAGCTCCCGGAGACGGTCACAGCTTGTCTGTAAGCGGATGCCGGGAGCAGACAAGCCCGTCAGG
GCGCGTCAGCGGGTGTTGGCGGGTGTCGGGGCGCAGCCATGACCCAGTCACGTAGCGATAGCGGAGTGTA
TACTGGCTTAACTATGCGGCATCAGAGCAGATTGTACTGAGAGTGCACCATATGCGGTGTGAAATACCGC
ACAGATGCGTAAGGAGAAAATACCGCATCAGGCGCTCTTCCGCTTCCTCGCTCACTGACTCGCTGCGCTC
GGTCGTTCGGCTGCGGCGAGCGGTATCAGCTCACTCAAAGGCGGTAATACGGTTATCCACAGAATCAGGG
GATAACGCAGGAAAGAACATGTGAGCAAAAGGCCAGCAAAAGGCCAGGAACCGTAAAAAGGCCGCGTTGC
TGGCGTTTTTCCATAGGCTCCGCCCCCCTGACGAGCATCACAAAAATCGACGCTCAAGTCAGAGGTGGCG
AAACCCGACAGGACTATAAAGATACCAGGCGTTTCCCCCTGGAAGCTCCCTCGTGCGCTCTCCTGTTCCG
ACCCTGCCGCTTACCGGATACCTGTCCGCCTTTCTCCCTTCGGGAAGCGTGGCGCTTTCTCATAGCTCAC
GCTGTAGGTATCTCAGTTCGGTGTAGGTCGTTCGCTCCAAGCTGGGCTGTGTGCACGAACCCCCCGTTCA
GCCCGACCGCTGCGCCTTATCCGGTAACTATCGTCTTGAGTCCAACCCGGTAAGACACGACTTATCGCCA
CTGGCAGCAGCCACTGGTAACAGGATTAGCAGAGCGAGGTATGTAGGCGGTGCTACAGAGTTCTTGAAGT
GGTGGCCTAACTACGGCTACACTAGAAGGACAGTATTTGGTATCTGCGCTCTGCTGAAGCCAGTTACCTT
CGGAAAAAGAGTTGGTAGCTCTTGATCCGGCAAACAAACCACCGCTGGTAGCGGTGGTTTTTTTGTTTGC
AAGCAGCAGATTACGCGCAGAAAAAAAGGATCTCAAGAAGATCCTTTGATCTTTTCTACGGGGTCTGACG
CTCAGTGGAACGAAAACTCACGTTAAGGGATTTTGGTCATGCATGATATATCTCCCAATTTGTGTAGGGC
TTATTATGCACGCTTAAAAATAATAAAAGCAGACTTGACCTGATAGTTTGGCTGTGAGCAATTATGTGCT
TAGTGCATCTAACGCTTGAGTTAAGCCGCGCCGCGAAGCGGCGTCGGCTTGAACGAATTTCTAGCTAGAC
ATTATTTGCCGACTACCTTGGTGATCTCGCCTTTCACGTAGTGGACAAATTCTTCCAACTGATCTGCGCG
CGAGGCCAAGCGATCTTCTTCTTGTCCAAGATAAGCCTGTCTAGCTTCAAGTATGACGGGCTGATACTGG
GCCGGCAGGCGCTCCATTGCCCAGTCGGCAGCGACATCCTTCGGCGCGATTTTGCCGGTTACTGCGCTGT
ACCAAATGCGGGACAACGTAAGCACTACATTTCGCTCATCGCCAGCCCAGTCGGGCGGCGAGTTCCATAG
CGTTAAGGTTTCATTTAGCGCCTCAAATAGATCCTGTTCAGGAACCGGATCAAAGAGTTCCTCCGCCGCT
GGACCTACCAAGGCAACGCTATGTTCTCTTGCTTTTGTCAGCAAGATAGCCAGATCAATGTCGATCGTGG
CTGGCTCGAAGATACCTGCAAGAATGTCATTGCGCTGCCATTCTCCAAATTGCAGTTCGCGCTTAGCTGG
ATAACGCCACGGAATGATGTCGTCGTGCACAACAATGGTGACTTCTACAGCGCGGAGAATCTCGCTCTCT
CCAGGGGAAGCCGAAGTTTCCAAAAGGTCGTTGATCAAAGCTCGCCGCGTTGTTTCATCAAGCCTTACGG
TCACCGTAACCAGCAAATCAATATCACTGTGTGGCTTCAGGCCGCCATCCACTGCGGAGCCGTACAAATG
TACGGCCAGCAACGTCGGTTCGAGATGGCGCTCGATGACGCCAACTACCTCTGATAGTTGAGTCGATACT
TCGGCGATCACCGCTTCCCCCATGATGTTTAACTTTGTTTTAGGGCGACTGCCCTGCTGCGTAACATCGT
TGCTGCTCCATAACATCAAACATCGACCCACGGCGTAACGCGCTTGCTGCTTGGATGCCCGAGGCATAGA
CTGTACCCCAAAAAAACAGTCATAACAAGCCATGAAAACCGCCACTGCGCCGTTACCACCGCTGCGTTCG
GTCAAGGTTCTGGACCAGTTGCGTGACGGCAGTTACGCTACTTGCATTACAGCTTACGAACCGAACAGGC
TTATGTCCACTGGGTTCGTGCCCGAATTGATCACAGGCAGCAACGCTCTGTCATCGTTACAATCAACATG
CTACCCTCCGCGAGATCATCCGTGTTTCAAACCCGGCAGCTTAGTTGCCGTTCTTCCGAATAGCATCGGT
AACATGAGCAAAGTCTGCCGCCTTACAACGGCTCTCCCGCTGACGCCGTCCCGGACTGATGGGCTGCCTG
TATCGAGTGGTGATTTTGTGCCGAGCTGCCGGTCGGGGAGCTGTTGGCTGGCTGGTGGCAGGATATATTG
TGGTGTAAACAAATTGACGCTTAGACAACTTAATAACACATTGCGGACGTTTTTAATGTACTGAATTAAC
GCCGAATTGCTCTAGCATTCGCCATTCAGGCTGCGCAACTGTTGGGAAGGGCGATCGGTGCGGGCCTCTT
CGCTATTACGCCAGCTGGCGAAAGGGGGATGTGCTGCAAGGCGATTAAGTTGGGTAACGCCAGGGTTTTC
CCAGTCACGACGTTGTAAAACGACGGCCAGTGCCAAGCTAATTCGCTTCAAGACGTGCTCAAATCACTAT
TTCCACACCCCTATATTTCTATTGCACTCCCTTTTAACTGTTTTTTATTACAAAAATGCCCTGGAAAATG
CACTCCCTTTTTGTGTTTGTTTTTTTGTGAAACGATGTTGTCAGGTAATTTATTTGTCAGTCTACTATGG
TGGCCCATTATATTAATAGCAACTGTCGGTCCAATAGACGACGTCGATTTTCTGCATTTGTTTAACCACG
TGGATTTTATGACATTTTATATTAGTTAATTTGTAAAACCTACCCAATTAAAGACCTCATATGTTCTAAA
GACTAATACTTAATGATAACAATTTTCTTTTAGTGAAGAAAGGGATAATTAGTAAATATGGAACAAGGGC
AGAAGATTTATTAAAGCCGCGTAAGAGACAACAAGTAGGTACGTGGAGTGTCTTAGGTGACTTACCCACA
TAACATAAAGTGACATTAACAAACATAGCTAATGCTCCTATTTGAATAGTGCATATCAGCATACCTTATT
ACATATAGATAGGAGCAAACTCTAGCTAGATTGTTGAGCAGATCTCGGTGACGGGCAGGACCGGACGGGG
CGGTACCGGCAGGCTGAAGTCCAGCTGCCAGAAACCCACGTCATGCCAGTTCCCGTGCTTGAAGCCGGCC
GCCCGCAGCATGCCGCGGGGGGCATATCCGAGCGCCTCGTGCATGCGCACGCTCGGGTCGTTGGGCAGCC
CGATGACAGCGACCACGCTCTTGAAGCCCTGTGCCTCCAGGGACTTCAGCAGGTGGGTGTAGAGCGTGGA
GCCCAGTCCCGTCCGCTGGTGGCGGGGGGAGACGTACACGGTCGACTCGGCCGTCCAGTCGTAGGCGTTG
CGTGCCTTCCAGGGGCCCGCGTAGGCGATGCCGGCGACCTCGCCGTCCACCTCGGCGACGAGCCAGGGAT
AGCGCTCCCGCAGACGGACGAGGTCGTCCGTCCACTCCTGCGGTTCCTGCGGCTCGGTACGGAAGTTGAC
CGTGCTTGTCTCGATGTAGTGGTTGACGATGGTGCAGACCGCCGGCATGTCCGCCTCGGTGGCACGGCGG
ATGTCGGCCGGGCGTCGTTCTGGGCTCATGGTAGATCCCCCGTTCGTAAATGGTGAAAATTTTCAGAAAA
TTGCTTTTGCTTTAAAAGAAATGATTTAAATTGCTGCAATAGAAGTAGAATGCTTGATTGCTTGAGATTC
GTTTGTTTTGTATATGTTGTGTTGAGAATTAATTCTCGAGGTCCTCTCCAAATGAAATGAACTTCCTTAT
ATAGAGGAAGGGTCTTGCGAAGGATAGTGGGATTGTGCGTCATCCCTTACGTCAGTGGAGATATCACATC
AATCCACTTGCTTTGAAGACGTGGTTGGAACGTCTTCTTTTTCCACGATGCTCCTCGTGGGTGGGGGTCC
ATCTTTGGGACCACTGTCGGTAGAGGCATCTTCAACGATGGCCTTTCCTTTATCGCAATGATGGCATTTG
TAGAAGCCATCTTCCTTTTCCACTGTCTTCTCAATAAAGTGACAGATAGCTGGGCAATGGAATCCGAGGA
GGTTTCCCGATATTACCCTTTGTTGAAAAGTCTCAATTGCCCTTTGGTCTTCTGAGACTGTATCTTTGAT
ATTTTTGGAGTAGACAAGTGTGTCGTGCTCCACCATGTTGACCGGCATGCAAGCTTGCATGCCTGCAGGT
CACTGGATTTTGGTTTTAGGAATTAGAAATTTTATTGATAGAAGTATTTTACAAATACAAATACATACTA
AGGGTTTCTTATATGCTCAACACATGAGCGAAACCCTATAAGAACCCTAATTCCCTTATCTGGGAACTAC
TCACACATTATTCTGGAGAAAAATAGAGAGAGATAGATTTGTAGAGAGAGACTGGTGATTTTTGCGCCGG
GTACCGAGCTCGGTAGCAATTCCCGAGGCTGTAGCCGACGATGGTGCGCCAGGAGAGTTGTTGATTCATT
GTTTGCCTCCCTGCTGCGGTTTTTCACCGAAGTTCATGCCAGTCCAGCGTTTTTGCAGCAGAAAAGCCGC
CGACTTCGGTTTGCGGTCGCGAGTGAAGATCCCTTTCTTGTTACCGCCAACGCGCAATATGCCTTGCGAG
GTCGCAAAATCGGCGAAATTCCATACCTGTTCACCGACGACGGCGCTGACGCGATCAAAGACGCGGTGAT
ACATATCCAGCCATGCACACTGATACTCTTCACTCCACATGTCGGTGTACATTGAGTGCAGCCCGGCTAA
CGTATCCACGCCGTATTCGGTGATGATAATCGGCTGATGCAGTTTCTCCTGCCAGGCCAGAAGTTCTTTT
TCCAGTACCTTCTCTGCCGTTTCCAAATCGCCGCTTTGGACATACCATCCGTAATAACGGTTCAGGCACA
GCACATCAAAGAGATCGCTGATGGTATCGGTGTGAGCGTCGCAGAACATTACATTGACGCAGGTGATCGG
ACGCGTCGGGTCGAGTTTACGCGTTGCTTCCGCCAGTGGCGCGAAATATTCCCGTGCACCTTGCGGACGG
GTATCCGGTTCGTTGGCAATACTCCACATCACCACGCTTGGGTGGTTTTTGTCACGCGCTATCAGCTCTT
TAATCGCCTGTAAGTGCGCTTGCTGAGTTTCCCCGTTGACTGCCTCTTCGCTGTACAGTTCTTTCGGCTT
GTTGCCCGCTTCGAAACCAATGCCTAAAGAGAGGTTAAAGCCGACAGCAGCAGTTTCATCAATCACCACG
ATGCCATGTTCATCTGCCCAGTCGAGCATCTCTTCAGCGTAAGGGTAATGCGAGGTACGGTAGGAGTTGG
CCCCAATCCAGTCCATTAATGCGTGGTCGTGCACCATCAGCACGTTATCGAATCCTTTGCCACGTAAGTC
CGCATCTTCATGACGACCAAAGCCAGTAAAGTAGAACGGTTTGTGGTTAATCAGGAACTGTTCGCCCTTC
ACTGCCACTGACCGGATGCCGACGCGAAGCGGGTAGATATCACACTCTGTCTGGCTTTTGGCTGTGACGC
ACAGTTCATAGAGATAACCTTCACCCGGTTGCCAGAGGTGCGGATTCACCACTTGCAAAGTCCCGCTAGT
GCCTTGTCCAGTTGCAACCACCTGTTGATCCGCATCACGCAGTTCAACGCTGACATCACCATTGGCCACC
ACCTGCCAGTCAACAGACGCGTGGTTACAGTCTTGCGCGACATGCGTCACCACGGTGATATCGTCCACCC
AGGTGTTCGGCGTGGTGTAGAGCATTACGCTGCGATGGATTCCGGCATAGTTAAAGAAATCATGGAAGTA
AGACTGCTTTTTCTTGCCGTTTTCGTCGGTAATCACCATTCCCGGCGGGATAGTCTGCCAGTTCAGTTCG
TTGTTCACACAAACGGTGATACCTGCACATCAACAAATTTTGGTCATATATTAGAAAAGTTATAAATTAA
AATATACACACTTATAAACTACAGAAAAGCAATTGCTATATACTACATTCTTTTATTTTGAAAAAAATAT
TTGAAATATTATATTACTACTAATTAATGATAATTATTATATATATATCAAAGGTAGAAGCAGAAACTTA
CGTACACTTTTCCCGGCAATAACATACGGCGTGACATCGGCTTCAAATGGCGTATAGCCGCCCTGATGCT
CCATCACTTCCTGATTATTGACCCACACTTTGCCGTAATGAGTGACCGCATCGAAACGCAGCACGATACG
CTGGCCTGCCCAACCTTTCGGTATAAAGACTTCGCGCTGATACCAGACGTTGCCCGCATAATTACGAATA
TCTGCATCGGCGAACTGATCGTTAAAACTGCCTGGCACAGCAATTGCCCGGCTTTCTTGTAACGCGCTTT
CCCACCAACGCTGACCAATTCCACAGTTTTCGCGATCCAGACTGAATGCCCACAGGCCGTCGAGTTTTTT
GATTTCACGGGTTGGGGTTTCTACAGGACGTAACATAAGGGACTGACCTACCCGGGGATCCTCTAGAGTC
GAGGTCCTCTCCAAATGAAATGAACTTCCTTATATAGAGGAAGGGTCTTGCGAAGGATAGTGGGATTGTG
CGTCATCCCTTACGTCAGTGGAGATATCACATCAATCCACTTGCTTTGAAGACGTGGTTGGAACGTCTTC
TTTTTCCACGATGTTCCTCGTGGGTGGGGGTCCATCTTTGGGACCACTGTCGGTAGAGGCATCTTGAACG
ATAGCCTTTCCTTTATCGCAATGATGGCATTTGTAGAAGCCATCTTCCTTTTCTACTGTCCTTTCGATGA
AGTGACAGATAGCTGGGCAATGGAATCCGAGGAGGTTTCCCGATATTACCCTTTGTTGAAAAGTCTCAAT
AGCCCTCTGGTCTTCTGAGACTGTATCTTTGATATTCTTGGAGTAGACGAGAGTGTCGTGCTCCACCATG
TTGACCTGCAGGCATGCAAGCTTGCATGCCTGCAGGTCGACTCTAGAGGATCCCCGGGTACCGAGCTCGA
ATTCGTAATCATGTCATAGCTGTTTCCTGTGTGAAATTGTTATCCGCTCACAATTCCACACAACATACGA
GCCGGAAGCATAAAGTGTAAAGCCTGGGGTGCCTAATGAGTGAGCTAACTCACATTAATTGCGTTGCGCT
CACTGCCCGCTTTCCAGTCGGGAAACCTGTCGTGCCAGCTGCATTAATGAATCGGCCAACGCGCGGGGAG
AGGCGGTTTGCGTATTGGAGCTTGAGCTTGGATCAGATTGTCGTTTCCCGCCTTCAGTTTAAACTATCAG
TGTTTGACAGGATATATTGGCGGGTAAACCTAAGAGAAAAGAGCGTTTATTAGAATAACGGATATTTAAA
AGGGCGTGAAAAGGTTTATCCGTTCGTCCATTTGTATGTGCATGCCAACCACAGGGTTCCCCTCGGGATC
AA
Features (pLannotate 1.2.2; 31 found; start..end, strand, type, name):
    256..657     +  CDS            Y4CG_SINFN (fragment): Protein inferred from homology: Swiss-Prot protein existence level 3. From Sinorhizobium fredii (strain NBRC 101917 / NGR234).
   1217..1846    +  CDS            pVS1 StaA: stability protein from the Pseudomonas plasmid pVS1 (Heeb et al., 2000)
   2275..3348    +  CDS            pVS1 RepA: replication protein from the Pseudomonas plasmid pVS1 (Heeb et al., 2000)
   3414..3608    +  rep_origin     pVS1 oriV: origin of replication for the Pseudomonas plasmid pVS1 (Heeb et al., 2000)
   3811..3850    +  CDS            rop (fragment): Rop protein, which maintains plasmids at low copy number; rop
   3952..4092    +  misc_feature   bom: basis of mobility region from pBR322
   4278..4866    -  rep_origin     ori: high-copy-number ColE1/pMB1/pBR322/pUC origin of replication
   5112..5899    -  CDS            SmR (fragment): aminoglycoside adenylyltransferase (Murphy, 1985); aadA; confers resistance to spectinomycin and streptomycin
   5910..5966    -  CDS            GmR (fragment): gentamycin acetyltransferase; aacC1; confers resistance to gentamycin
   6052..6117    +  CDS            int (fragment): INT2_ECOLX - Protein inferred from homology: Swiss-Prot protein existence level 3. Putative integrase believed to be involved in the insertion of antibiotic resistance genes into plasmids and transposons. From Escherichia coli.
   6144..6167    -  promoter       Pc promoter (fragment): intI1 (promoter lies within the coding sequence); class 1 integron promoter
   6426..6450    +  misc_feature   LB T-DNA repeat: left border repeat from nopaline C58 T-DNA
   6528..6682    -  CDS            lacZα (fragment): LacZα fragment of β-galactosidase; lacZ fragment
   7251..7799    -  CDS            bar: PAT_STRHY - Experimental evidence at protein level: Swiss-Prot protein existence level 1. Inactivates phosphinothricin (PPT) by transfer of an acetyl group from acetyl CoA. Can also acetylate demethylphosphinothricin but not PTT or glutamate. This enzyme is an effector of phosphinothricin tripeptide (PTT or bialaphos) resistance. From Streptomyces hygroscopicus. Introduced by genetic manipulation and expressed in glufosinate-tolerant maize by Dekalb Genetics.
   7874..7910    -  ncRNA          PK1-TEV CVMV: Accession: RF01102 - 5'-leader pseudoknot of TEV/CVMV
   7951..8295    -  promoter       CaMV 35S promoter: strong constitutive promoter from cauliflower mosaic virus
   7952..7998    -  promoter       minimal CaMV 35S promoter: minimal 35S promoter from cauliflower mosaic virus
   8381..8401    -  misc_feature   MCS (fragment): pUC18/19 multiple cloning site
   8402..8561    -  polyA_signal   CaMV poly(A) signal (fragment): cauliflower mosaic virus polyadenylation signal
   8676..10102   -  CDS            GUS (fragment): β-glucuronidase; uidA (or gusA) from E. coli
  10103..10291   -  intron         IV2 intron: modified second intron of the potato ST-LS1 gene (Vancanneyt et al., 1990)
  10289..10676   -  CDS            GUS (fragment): β-glucuronidase; uidA (or gusA) from E. coli
  10689..10712   +  misc_feature   MCS (fragment): pUC18/19 multiple cloning site
  10714..11058   -  promoter       CaMV 35S promoter: strong constitutive promoter from cauliflower mosaic virus
  10715..10761   -  promoter       minimal CaMV 35S promoter: minimal 35S promoter from cauliflower mosaic virus
  11148..11204   -  misc_feature   MCS: pUC18/19 multiple cloning site
  11235..11257   -  protein_bind   lac operator (fragment): The lac repressor binds to the lac operator to inhibit transcription in E. coli. This inhibition can be relieved by adding lactose or isopropyl-β-D-thiogalactopyranoside (IPTG). lac repressor encoded by lacI
  11261..11291   -  promoter       lac promoter: promoter for the E. coli lac operon
  11306..11327   -  protein_bind   CAP binding site: CAP binding activates transcription in the presence of cAMP. E. coli catabolite activator protein
  11340..11428   -  CDS            lacI (fragment): lac repressor; lacI; The lac repressor binds to the lac operator to inhibit transcription in E. coli. This inhibition can be relieved by adding lactose or isopropyl-β-D-thiogalactopyranoside (IPTG).
  11485..11509   +  misc_feature   RB T-DNA repeat: right border repeat from nopaline C58 T-DNA
