>Addgene plasmid #134774 | pTF102 | addgene full sequence | sequence record 263749 | Addgene NGS Result
TTACCCGCCAATATATCCTGTCAAACACTGATAGTTTAAACTGAAGGCGGGAAACGACAATCTGATCCAA
GCTCAAGCTCCAATACGCAAACCGCCTCTCCCCGCGCGTTGGCCGATTCATTAATGCAGCTGGCACGACA
GGTTTCCCGACTGGAAAGCGGGCAGTGAGCGCAACGCAATTAATGTGAGTTAGCTCACTCATTAGGCACC
CCAGGCTTTACACTTTATGCTTCCGGCTCGTATGTTGTGTGGAATTGTGAGCGGATAACAATTTCACACA
GGAAACAGCTATGACATGATTACGAATTCGAGCTCGGTACCCGGGGATCCTCTAGAGTCGACCTGCAGGC
ATGCAAGCTTGCATGCCTGCAGGTCAACATGGTGGAGCACGACACTCTCGTCTACTCCAAGAATATCAAA
GATACAGTCTCAGAAGACCAGAGGGCTATTGAGACTTTTCAACAAAGGGTAATATCGGGAAACCTCCTCG
GATTCCATTGCCCAGCTATCTGTCACTTCATCGAAAGGACAGTAGAAAAGGAAGATGGCTTCTACAAATG
CCATCATTGCGATAAAGGAAAGGCTATCGTTCAAGATGCCTCTACCGACAGTGGTCCCAAAGATGGACCC
CCACCCACGAGGAACATCGTGGAAAAAGAAGACGTTCCAACCACGTCTTCAAAGCAAGTGGATTGATGTG
ATATCTCCACTGACGTAAGGGATGACGCACAATCCCACTATCCTTCGCAAGACCCTTCCTCTATATAAGG
AAGTTCATTTCATTTGGAGAGGACCTCGACTCTAGAGGATCCCCGGGTAGGTCAGTCCCTTATGTTACGT
CCTGTAGAAACCCCAACCCGTGAAATCAAAAAACTCGACGGCCTGTGGGCATTCAGTCTGGATCGCGAAA
ACTGTGGAATTGGTCAGCGTTGGTGGGAAAGCGCGTTACAAGAAAGCCGGGCAATTGCTGTGCCAGGCAG
TTTTAACGATCAGTTCGCCGATGCAGATATTCGTAATTATGCGGGCAACGTCTGGTATCAGCGCGAAGTC
TTTATACCGAAAGGTTGGGCAGGCCAGCGTATCGTGCTGCGTTTCGATGCGGTCACTCATTACGGCAAAG
TGTGGGTCAATAATCAGGAAGTGATGGAGCATCAGGGCGGCTATACGCCATTTGAAGCCGATGTCACGCC
GTATGTTATTGCCGGGAAAAGTGTACGTAAGTTTCTGCTTCTACCTTTGATATATATATAATAATTATCA
TTAATTAGTAGTAATATAATATTTCAAATATTTTTTTCAAAATAAAAGAATGTAGTATATAGCAATTGCT
TTTCTGTAGTTTATAAGTGTGTATATTTTAATTTATAACTTTTCTAATATATGACCAAAATTTGTTGATG
TGCAGGTATCACCGTTTGTGTGAACAACGAACTGAACTGGCAGACTATCCCGCCGGGAATGGTGATTACC
GACGAAAACGGCAAGAAAAAGCAGTCTTACTTCCATGATTTCTTTAACTATGCCGGAATCCATCGCAGCG
TAATGCTCTACACCACGCCGAACACCTGGGTGGACGATATCACCGTGGTGACGCATGTCGCGCAAGACTG
TAACCACGCGTCTGTTGACTGGCAGGTGGTGGCCAATGGTGATGTCAGCGTTGAACTGCGTGATGCGGAT
CAACAGGTGGTTGCAACTGGACAAGGCACTAGCGGGACTTTGCAAGTGGTGAATCCGCACCTCTGGCAAC
CGGGTGAAGGTTATCTCTATGAACTGTGCGTCACAGCCAAAAGCCAGACAGAGTGTGATATCTACCCGCT
TCGCGTCGGCATCCGGTCAGTGGCAGTGAAGGGCGAACAGTTCCTGATTAACCACAAACCGTTCTACTTT
ACTGGCTTTGGTCGTCATGAAGATGCGGACTTGCGTGGCAAAGGATTCGATAACGTGCTGATGGTGCACG
ACCACGCATTAATGGACTGGATTGGGGCCAACTCCTACCGTACCTCGCATTACCCTTACGCTGAAGAGAT
GCTCGACTGGGCAGATGAACATGGCATCGTGGTGATTGATGAAACTGCTGCTGTCGGCTTTAACCTCTCT
TTAGGCATTGGTTTCGAAGCGGGCAACAAGCCGAAAGAACTGTACAGCGAAGAGGCAGTCAACGGGGAAA
CTCAGCAAGCGCACTTACAGGCGATTAAAGAGCTGATAGCGCGTGACAAAAACCACCCAAGCGTGGTGAT
GTGGAGTATTGCCAACGAACCGGATACCCGTCCGCAAGGTGCACGGGAATATTTCGCGCCACTGGCGGAA
GCAACGCGTAAACTCGACCCGACGCGTCCGATCACCTGCGTCAATGTAATGTTCTGCGACGCTCACACCG
ATACCATCAGCGATCTCTTTGATGTGCTGTGCCTGAACCGTTATTACGGATGGTATGTCCAAAGCGGCGA
TTTGGAAACGGCAGAGAAGGTACTGGAAAAAGAACTTCTGGCCTGGCAGGAGAAACTGCATCAGCCGATT
ATCATCACCGAATACGGCGTGGATACGTTAGCCGGGCTGCACTCAATGTACACCGACATGTGGAGTGAAG
AGTATCAGTGTGCATGGCTGGATATGTATCACCGCGTCTTTGATCGCGTCAGCGCCGTCGTCGGTGAACA
GGTATGGAATTTCGCCGATTTTGCGACCTCGCAAGGCATATTGCGCGTTGGCGGTAACAAGAAAGGGATC
TTCACTCGCGACCGCAAACCGAAGTCGGCGGCTTTTCTGCTGCAAAAACGCTGGACTGGCATGAACTTCG
GTGAAAAACCGCAGCAGGGAGGCAAACAATGAATCAACAACTCTCCTGGCGCACCATCGTCGGCTACAGC
CTCGGGAATTGCTACCGAGCTCGGTACCCGGCGCAAAAATCACCAGTCTCTCTCTACAAATCTATCTCTC
TCTATTTTTCTCCAGAATAATGTGTGAGTAGTTCCCAGATAAGGGAATTAGGGTTCTTATAGGGTTTCGC
TCATGTGTTGAGCATATAAGAAACCCTTAGTATGTATTTGTATTTGTAAAATACTTCTATCAATAAAATT
TCTAATTCCTAAAACCAAAATCCAGTGACCTGCAGGCATGCAAGCTTGCATGCCGGTCAACATGGTGGAG
CACGACACACTTGTCTACTCCAAAAATATCAAAGATACAGTCTCAGAAGACCAAAGGGCAATTGAGACTT
TTCAACAAAGGGTAATATCCGGAAACCTCCTCGGATTCCATTGCCCAGCTATCTGTCACTTTATTGTGAA
GATAGTGGAAAAGGAAGGTGGCTCCTACAAATGCCATCATTGCGATAAAGGAAAGGCCATCGTTGAAGAT
GCCTCTGCCGACAGTGGTCCCAAAGATGGACCCCCACCCACGAGGAGCATCGTGGAAAAAGAAGACGTTC
CAACCACGTCTTCAAAGCAAGTGGATTGATGTGATATCTCCACTGACGTAAGGGATGACGCACAATCCCA
CTATCCTTCGCAAGACCCTTCCTCTATATAAGGAAGTTCATTTCATTTGGAGAGGACCTCGAGAATTAAT
TCTCAACACAACATATACAAAACAAACGAATCTCAAGCAATCAAGCATTCTACTTCTATTGCAGCAATTT
AAATCATTTCTTTTAAAGCAAAAGCAATTTTCTGAAAATTTTCACCATTTACGAACGGGGGATCTACCAT
GAGCCCAGAACGACGCCCGGCCGACATCCGCCGTGCCACCGAGGCGGACATGCCGGCGGTCTGCACCATC
GTCAACCACTACATCGAGACAAGCACGGTCAACTTCCGTACCGAGCCGCAGGAACCGCAGGAGTGGACGG
ACGACCTCGTCCGTCTGCGGGAGCGCTATCCCTGGCTCGTCGCCGAGGTGGACGGCGAGGTCGCCGGCAT
CGCCTACGCGGGCCCCTGGAAGGCACGCAACGCCTACGACTGGACGGCCGAGTCGACCGTGTACGTCTCC
CCCCGCCACCAGCGGACGGGACTGGGCTCCACGCTCTACACCCACCTGCTGAAGTCCCTGGAGGCACAGG
GCTTCAAGAGCGTGGTCGCTGTCATCGGGCTGCCCAACGACCCGAGCGTGCGCATGCACGAGGCGCTCGG
ATATGCCCCCCGCGGCATGCTGCGGGCGGCCGGCTTCAAGCACGGGAACTGGCATGACGTGGGTTTCTGG
CAGCTGGACTTCAGCCTGCCGGTACCGCCCCGTCCGGTCCTGCCCGTCACCGAGATCTGCTCAACAATCT
AGCTAGAGTTTGCTCCTATCTATATGTAATAAGGTATGCTGATATGCACTATTCAAATAGGAGCATTAGC
TATGTTTGTTAATGTCACTTTATGTTATGTGGGTAAGTCACCTAAGACACTCCACGTACCTACTTGTTGT
CTCTTACGCGGCTTTAATAAATCTTCTGCCCTTGTTCCATATTTACTAATTATCCCTTTCTTCACTAAAA
GAAAATTGTTATCATTAAGTATTAGTCTTTAGAACATATGAGGTCTTTAATTGGGTAGGTTTTACAAATT
AACTAATATAAAATGTCATAAAATCCACGTGGTTAAACAAATGCAGAAAATCGACGTCGTCTATTGGACC
GACAGTTGCTATTAATATAATGGGCCACCATAGTAGACTGACAAATAAATTACCTGACAACATCGTTTCA
CAAAAAAACAAACACAAAAAGGGAGTGCATTTTCCAGGGCATTTTTGTAATAAAAAACAGTTAAAAGGGA
GTGCAATAGAAATATAGGGGTGTGGAAATAGTGATTTGAGCACGTCTTGAAGCGAATTAGCTTGGCACTG
GCCGTCGTTTTACAACGTCGTGACTGGGAAAACCCTGGCGTTACCCAACTTAATCGCCTTGCAGCACATC
CCCCTTTCGCCAGCTGGCGTAATAGCGAAGAGGCCCGCACCGATCGCCCTTCCCAACAGTTGCGCAGCCT
GAATGGCGAATGCTAGAGCAATTCGGCGTTAATTCAGTACATTAAAAACGTCCGCAATGTGTTATTAAGT
TGTCTAAGCGTCAATTTGTTTACACCACAATATATCCTGCCACCAGCCAGCCAACAGCTCCCCGACCGGC
AGCTCGGCACAAAATCACCACTCGATACAGGCAGCCCATCAGTCCGGGACGGCGTCAGCGGGAGAGCCGT
TGTAAGGCGGCAGACTTTGCTCATGTTACCGATGCTATTCGGAAGAACGGCAACTAAGCTGCCGGGTTTG
AAACACGGATGATCTCGCGGAGGGTAGCATGTTGATTGTAACGATGACAGAGCGTTGCTGCCTGTGATCA
ATTCGGGCACGAACCCAGTGGACATAAGCCTGTTCGGTTCGTAAGCTGTAATGCAAGTAGCGTATGCGCT
CACGCAACTGGTCCAGAACCTTGACCGAACGCAGCGGTGGTAACGGCGCAGTGGCGGTTTTCATGGCTTG
TTATGACTGTTTTTTTGGGGTACAGTCTATGCCTCGGGCATCCAAGCAGCAAGCGCGTTACGCCGTGGGT
CGATGTTTGATGTTATGGAGCAGCAACGATGTTACGCAGCAGGGCAGTCGCCCTAAAACAAAGTTAAACA
TCATGGGGGAAGCGGTGATCGCCGAAGTATCGACTCAACTATCAGAGGTAGTTGGCGTCATCGAGCGCCA
TCTCGAACCGACGTTGCTGGCCGTACATTTGTACGGCTCCGCAGTGGATGGCGGCCTGAAGCCACACAGT
GATATTGATTTGCTGGTTACGGTGACCGTAAGGCTTGATGAAACAACGCGGCGAGCTTTGATCAACGACC
TTTTGGAAACTTCGGCTTCCCCTGGAGAGAGCGAGATTCTCCGCGCTGTAGAAGTCACCATTGTTGTGCA
CGACGACATCATTCCGTGGCGTTATCCAGCTAAGCGCGAACTGCAATTTGGAGAATGGCAGCGCAATGAC
ATTCTTGCAGGTATCTTCGAGCCAGCCACGATCGACATTGATCTGGCTATCTTGCTGACAAAAGCAAGAG
AACATAGCGTTGCCTTGGTAGGTCCAGCGGCGGAGGAACTCTTTGATCCGGTTCCTGAACAGGATCTATT
TGAGGCGCTAAATGAAACCTTAACGCTATGGAACTCGCCGCCCGACTGGGCTGGCGATGAGCGAAATGTA
GTGCTTACGTTGTCCCGCATTTGGTACAGCGCAGTAACCGGCAAAATCGCGCCGAAGGATGTCGCTGCCG
ACTGGGCAATGGAGCGCCTGCCGGCCCAGTATCAGCCCGTCATACTTGAAGCTAGACAGGCTTATCTTGG
ACAAGAAGAAGATCGCTTGGCCTCGCGCGCAGATCAGTTGGAAGAATTTGTCCACTACGTGAAAGGCGAG
ATCACCAAGGTAGTCGGCAAATAATGTCTAGCTAGAAATTCGTTCAAGCCGACGCCGCTTCGCGGCGCGG
CTTAACTCAAGCGTTAGATGCACTAAGCACATAATTGCTCACAGCCAAACTATCAGGTCAAGTCTGCTTT
TATTATTTTTAAGCGTGCATAATAAGCCCTACACAAATTGGGAGATATATCATGCATGACCAAAATCCCT
TAACGTGAGTTTTCGTTCCACTGAGCGTCAGACCCCGTAGAAAAGATCAAAGGATCTTCTTGAGATCCTT
TTTTTCTGCGCGTAATCTGCTGCTTGCAAACAAAAAAACCACCGCTACCAGCGGTGGTTTGTTTGCCGGA
TCAAGAGCTACCAACTCTTTTTCCGAAGGTAACTGGCTTCAGCAGAGCGCAGATACCAAATACTGTCCTT
CTAGTGTAGCCGTAGTTAGGCCACCACTTCAAGAACTCTGTAGCACCGCCTACATACCTCGCTCTGCTAA
TCCTGTTACCAGTGGCTGCTGCCAGTGGCGATAAGTCGTGTCTTACCGGGTTGGACTCAAGACGATAGTT
ACCGGATAAGGCGCAGCGGTCGGGCTGAACGGGGGGTTCGTGCACACAGCCCAGCTTGGAGCGAACGACC
TACACCGAACTGAGATACCTACAGCGTGAGCTATGAGAAAGCGCCACGCTTCCCGAAGGGAGAAAGGCGG
ACAGGTATCCGGTAAGCGGCAGGGTCGGAACAGGAGAGCGCACGAGGGAGCTTCCAGGGGGAAACGCCTG
GTATCTTTATAGTCCTGTCGGGTTTCGCCACCTCTGACTTGAGCGTCGATTTTTGTGATGCTCGTCAGGG
GGGCGGAGCCTATGGAAAAACGCCAGCAACGCGGCCTTTTTACGGTTCCTGGCCTTTTGCTGGCCTTTTG
CTCACATGTTCTTTCCTGCGTTATCCCCTGATTCTGTGGATAACCGTATTACCGCCTTTGAGTGAGCTGA
TACCGCTCGCCGCAGCCGAACGACCGAGCGCAGCGAGTCAGTGAGCGAGGAAGCGGAAGAGCGCCTGATG
CGGTATTTTCTCCTTACGCATCTGTGCGGTATTTCACACCGCATATGGTGCACTCTCAGTACAATCTGCT
CTGATGCCGCATAGTTAAGCCAGTATACACTCCGCTATCGCTACGTGACTGGGTCATGGCTGCGCCCCGA
CACCCGCCAACACCCGCTGACGCGCCCTGACGGGCTTGTCTGCTCCCGGCATCCGCTTACAGACAAGCTG
TGACCGTCTCCGGGAGCTGCATGTGTCAGAGGTTTTCACCGTCATCACCGAAACGCGCGAGGCAGGGTGC
CTTGATGTGGGCGCCGGCGGTCGAGTGGCGACGGCGCGGCTTGTCCGCGCCCTGGTAGATTGCCTGGCCG
TAGGCCAGCCATTTTTGAGCGGCCAGCGGCCGCGATAGGCCGACGCGAAGCGGCGGGGCGTAGGGAGCGC
AGCGACCGAAGGGTAGGCGCTTTTTGCAGCTCTTCGGCTGTGCGCTGGCCAGACAGTTATGCACAGGCCA
GGCGGGTTTTAAGAGTTTTAATAAGTTTTAAAGAGTTTTAGGCGGAAAAATCGCCTTTTTTCTCTTTTAT
ATCAGTCACTTACATGTGTGACCGGTTCCCAATGTACGGCTTTGGGTTCCCAATGTACGGGTTCCGGTTC
CCAATGTACGGCTTTGGGTTCCCAATGTACGTGCTATCCACAGGAAAGAGACCTTTTCGACCTTTTTCCC
CTGCTAGGGCAATTTGCCCTAGCATCTGCTCCGTACATTAGGAACCGGCGGATGCTTCGCCCTCGATCAG
GTTGCGGTAGCGCATGACTAGGATCGGGCCAGCCTGCCCCGCCTCCTCCTTCAAATCGTACTCCGGCAGG
TCATTTGACCCGATCAGCTTGCGCACGGTGAAACAGAACTTCTTGAACTCTCCGGCGCTGCCACTGCGTT
CGTAGATCGTCTTGAACAACCATCTGGCTTCTGCCTTGCCTGCGGCGCGGCGTGCCAGGCGGTAGAGAAA
ACGGCCGATGCCGGGATCGATCAAAAAGTAATCGGGGTGAACCGTCAGCACGTCCGGGTTCTTGCCTTCT
GTGATCTCGCGGTACATCCAATCAGCTAGCTCGATCTCGATGTACTCCGGCCGCCCGGTTTCGCTCTTTA
CGATCTTGTAGCGGCTAATCAAGGCTTCACCCTCGGATACCGTCACCAGGCGGCCGTTCTTGGCCTTCTT
CGTACGCTGCATGGCAACGTGCGTGGTGTTTAACCGAATGCAGGTTTCTACCAGGTCGTCTTTCTGCTTT
CCGCCATCGGCTCGCCGGCAGAACTTGAGTACGTCCGCAACGTGTGGACGGAACACGCGGCCGGGCTTGT
CTCCCTTCCCTTCCCGGTATCGGTTCATGGATTCGGTTAGATGGGAAACCGCCATCAGTACCAGGTCGTA
ATCCCACACACTGGCCATGCCGGCCGGCCCTGCGGAAACCTCTACGTGCCCGTCTGGAAGCTCGTAGCGG
ATCACCTCGCCAGCTCGTCGGTCACGCTTCGACAGACGGAAAACGGCCACGTCCATGATGCTGCGACTAT
CGCGGGTGCCCACGTCATAGAGCATCGGAACGAAAAAATCTGGTTGCTCGTCGCCCTTGGGCGGCTTCCT
AATCGACGGCGCACCGGCTGCCGGCGGTTGCCGGGATTCTTTGCGGATTCGATCAGCGGCCGCTTGCCAC
GATTCACCGGGGCGTGCTTCTGCCTCGATGCGTTGCCGCTGGGCGGCCTGCGCGGCCTTCAACTTCTCCA
CCAGGTCATCACCCAGCGCCGCGCCGATTTGTACCGGGCCGGATGGTTTGCGACCGCTCACGCCGATTCC
TCGGGCTTGGGGGTTCCAGTGCCATTGCAGGGCCGGCAGACAACCCAGCCGCTTACGCCTGGCCAACCGC
CCGTTCCTCCACACATGGGGCATTCCACGGCGTCGGTGCCTGGTTGTTCTTGATTTTCCATGCCGCCTCC
TTTAGCCGCTAAAATTCATCTACTCATTTATTCATTTGCTCATTTACTCTGGTAGCTGCGCGATGTATTC
AGATAGCAGCTCGGTAATGGTCTTGCCTTGGCGTACCGCGTACATCTTCAGCTTGGTGTGATCCTCCGCC
GGCAACTGAAAGTTGACCCGCTTCATGGCTGGCGTGTCTGCCAGGCTGGCCAACGTTGCAGCCTTGCTGC
TGCGTGCGCTCGGACGGCCGGCACTTAGCGTGTTTGTGCTTTTGCTCATTTTCTCTTTACCTCATTAACT
CAAATGAGTTTTGATTTAATTTCAGCGGCCAGCGCCTGGACCTCGCGGGCAGCGTCGCCCTCGGGTTCTG
ATTCAAGAACGGTTGTGCCGGCGGCGGCAGTGCCTGGGTAGCTCACGCGCTGCGTGATACGGGACTCAAG
AATGGGCAGCTCGTACCCGGCCAGCGCCTCGGCAACCTCACCGCCGATGCGCGTGCCTTTGATCGCCCGC
GACACGACAAAGGCCGCTTGTAGCCTTCCATCCGTGACCTCAATGCGCTGCTTAACCAGCTCCACCAGGT
CGGCGGTGGCCCATATGTCGTAAGGGCTTGGCTGCACCGGAATCAGCACGAAGTCGGCTGCCTTGATCGC
GGACACAGCCAAGTCCGCCGCCTGGGGCGCTCCGTCGATCACTACGAAGTCGCGCCGGCCGATGGCCTTC
ACGTCGCGGTCAATCGTCGGGCGGTCGATGCCGACAACGGTTAGCGGTTGATCTTCCCGCACGGCCGCCC
AATCGCGGGCACTGCCCTGGGGATCGGAATCGACTAACAGAACATCGGCCCCGGCGAGTTGCAGGGCGCG
GGCTAGATGGGTTGCGATGGTCGTCTTGCCTGACCCGCCTTTCTGGTTAAGTACAGCGATAACCTTCATG
CGTTCCCCTTGCGTATTTGTTTATTTACTCATCGCATCATATACGCAGCGACCGCATGACGCAAGCTGTT
TTACTCAAATACACATCACCTTTTTAGACGGCGGCGCTCGGTTTCTTCAGCGGCCAAGCTGGCCGGCCAG
GCCGCCAGCTTGGCATCAGACAAACCGGCCAGGATTTCATGCAGCCGCACGGTTGAGACGTGCGCGGGCG
GCTCGAACACGTACCCGGCCGCGATCATCTCCGCCTCGATCTCTTCGGTAATGAAAAACGGTTCGTCCTG
GCCGTCCTGGTGCGGTTTCATGCTTGTTCCTCTTGGCGTTCATTCTCGGCGGCCGCCAGGGCGTCGGCCT
CGGTCAATGCGTCCTCACGGAAGGCACCGCGCCGCCTGGCCTCGGTGGGCGTCACTTCCTCGCTGCGCTC
AAGTGCGCGGTACAGGGTCGAGCGATGCACGCCAAGCAGTGCAGCCGCCTCTTTCACGGTGCGGCCTTCC
TGGTCGATCAGCTCGCGGGCGTGCGCGATCTGTGCCGGGGTGAGGGTAGGGCGGGGGCCAAACTTCACGC
CTCGGGCCTTGGCGGCCTCGCGCCCGCTCCGGGTGCGGTCGATGATTAGGGAACGCTCGAACTCGGCAAT
GCCGGCGAACACGGTCAACACCATGCGGCCGGCCGGCGTGGTGGTGTCGGCCCACGGCTCTGCCAGGCTA
CGCAGGCCCGCGCCGGCCTCCTGGATGCGCTCGGCAATGTCCAGTAGGTCGCGGGTGCTGCGGGCCAGGC
GGTCTAGCCTGGTCACTGTCACAACGTCGCCAGGGCGTAGGTGGTCAAGCATCCTGGCCAGCTCCGGGCG
GTCGCGCCTGGTGCCGGTGATCTTCTCGGAAAACAGCTTGGTGCAGCCGGCCGCGTGCAGTTCGGCCCGT
TGGTTGGTCAAGTCCTGGTCGTCGGTGCTGACGCGGGCATAGCCCAGCAGGCCAGCGGCGGCGCTCTTGT
TCATGGCGTAATGTCTCCGGTTCTAGTCGCAAGTATTCTACTTTATGCGACTAAAACACGCGACAAGAAA
ACGCCAGGAAAAGGGCAGGGCGGCAGCCTGTCGCGTAACTTAGGACTTGTGCGACATGTCGTTTTCAGAA
GACGGCTGCACTGAACGTCAGAAGCCGACTGCACTATAGCAGCGGAGGGGTTGGATCAAAGTACTTTAAA
GTACTTTAAAGTACTTTAAAGTACTTTGATCCCGAGGGGAACCCTGTGGTTGGCATGCACATACAAATGG
ACGAACGGATAAACCTTTTCACGCCCTTTTAAATATCCGATTATTCTAATAAACGCTCTTTTCTCTTAGG
T
Features (pLannotate 1.2.2; 30 found; start..end, strand, type, name):
     80..168     +  CDS            lacI (fragment): lac repressor; lacI; The lac repressor binds to the lac operator to inhibit transcription in E. coli. This inhibition can be relieved by adding lactose or isopropyl-β-D-thiogalactopyranoside (IPTG).
    181..202     +  protein_bind   CAP binding site: CAP binding activates transcription in the presence of cAMP. E. coli catabolite activator protein
    217..247     +  promoter       lac promoter: promoter for the E. coli lac operon
    251..273     +  protein_bind   lac operator (fragment): The lac repressor binds to the lac operator to inhibit transcription in E. coli. This inhibition can be relieved by adding lactose or isopropyl-β-D-thiogalactopyranoside (IPTG). lac repressor encoded by lacI
    304..360     +  misc_feature   MCS: pUC18/19 multiple cloning site
    450..794     +  promoter       CaMV 35S promoter: strong constitutive promoter from cauliflower mosaic virus
    747..793     +  promoter       minimal CaMV 35S promoter: minimal 35S promoter from cauliflower mosaic virus
    796..819     -  misc_feature   MCS (fragment): pUC18/19 multiple cloning site
    832..1219    +  CDS            GUS (fragment): β-glucuronidase; uidA (or gusA) from E. coli
   1217..1405    +  intron         IV2 intron: modified second intron of the potato ST-LS1 gene (Vancanneyt et al., 1990)
   1406..2832    +  CDS            GUS (fragment): β-glucuronidase; uidA (or gusA) from E. coli
   2947..3106    +  polyA_signal   CaMV poly(A) signal (fragment): cauliflower mosaic virus polyadenylation signal
   3107..3127    +  misc_feature   MCS (fragment): pUC18/19 multiple cloning site
   3213..3557    +  promoter       CaMV 35S promoter: strong constitutive promoter from cauliflower mosaic virus
   3510..3556    +  promoter       minimal CaMV 35S promoter: minimal 35S promoter from cauliflower mosaic virus
   3596..3632    +  ncRNA          PK1-TEV CVMV: Accession: RF01102 - 5'-leader pseudoknot of TEV/CVMV
   3709..4257    +  CDS            bar: PAT_STRHY - Experimental evidence at protein level: Swiss-Prot protein existence level 1. Inactivates phosphinothricin (PPT) by transfer of an acetyl group from acetyl CoA. Can also acetylate demethylphosphinothricin but not PTT or glutamate. This enzyme is an effector of phosphinothricin tripeptide (PTT or bialaphos) resistance. From Streptomyces hygroscopicus. Introduced by genetic manipulation and expressed in glufosinate-tolerant maize by Dekalb Genetics.
   4826..4980    +  CDS            lacZα (fragment): LacZα fragment of β-galactosidase; lacZ fragment
   5058..5082    -  misc_feature   LB T-DNA repeat: left border repeat from nopaline C58 T-DNA
   5341..5364    +  promoter       Pc promoter (fragment): intI1 (promoter lies within the coding sequence); class 1 integron promoter
   5540..5596    +  CDS            GmR (fragment): gentamycin acetyltransferase; aacC1; confers resistance to gentamycin
   5607..6394    +  CDS            SmR (fragment): aminoglycoside adenylyltransferase (Murphy, 1985); aadA; confers resistance to spectinomycin and streptomycin
   6640..7228    +  rep_origin     ori: high-copy-number ColE1/pMB1/pBR322/pUC origin of replication
   7414..7554    -  misc_feature   bom: basis of mobility region from pBR322
   7656..7695    -  CDS            rop (fragment): Rop protein, which maintains plasmids at low copy number; rop
   7898..8092    -  rep_origin     pVS1 oriV: origin of replication for the Pseudomonas plasmid pVS1 (Heeb et al., 2000)
   8158..9231    -  CDS            pVS1 RepA: replication protein from the Pseudomonas plasmid pVS1 (Heeb et al., 2000)
   9660..10289   -  CDS            pVS1 StaA: stability protein from the Pseudomonas plasmid pVS1 (Heeb et al., 2000)
  10849..11250   -  CDS            Y4CG_SINFN (fragment): Protein inferred from homology: Swiss-Prot protein existence level 3. From Sinorhizobium fredii (strain NBRC 101917 / NGR234).
  11620..23      -  misc_feature   RB T-DNA repeat (across the origin): right border repeat from nopaline C58 T-DNA
