[The description below was written by a language model from this plasmid's Addgene catalogue record and pLannotate feature annotations shown in this document.]
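Description:
pTF102 is a standard binary vector for Agrobacterium-mediated plant transformation, built on the pPZP200 backbone and about 11.6 kb in total. It is catalogued as an empty backbone with no user insert. Outside the T-DNA it carries a ColE1/pBR322-type origin with the bom mobilisation region for propagation in E. coli. It also carries the pVS1 replicon (oriV, RepA and the StaA stability protein), which allows stable maintenance in Agrobacterium. Bacterial selection is by spectinomycin through the aadA (SmR) gene, and the plasmid is listed as low copy.

Two plant expression cassettes in the same orientation lie between the nopaline-type right and left T-DNA border repeats. Nearest the right border, after remnants of the lac promoter region and a pUC18/19 multiple cloning site, a CaMV 35S promoter drives the E. coli β-glucuronidase (gus) reporter, followed by a CaMV polyadenylation signal. The gus coding sequence is interrupted by the IV2 intron, a modified potato ST-LS1 intron. Bacteria cannot splice the intron, so GUS activity reflects expression in plant cells rather than in residual Agrobacterium. Toward the left border, a second CaMV 35S promoter followed by a tobacco etch virus 5' leader, which acts as a translational enhancer, drives the bar gene. This gene encodes phosphinothricin acetyltransferase from Streptomyces hygroscopicus and confers resistance to bialaphos/Basta for selecting transformed tissue. The feature tables do not annotate a terminator for bar.

The depositor and repository sequences differ by one nucleotide in length and show the same feature layout in opposite orientations. The associated publication used the vector for Agrobacterium tumefaciens-mediated transformation of maize embryos.
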