Addgene plasmid #134774: pTF102
Purpose: (Empty Backbone) A binary plasmid for plant transformation containing _-glucuronidase gene driven by CaMV 35S promoter and a bialaphos resistance gene (bar) driven by CaMV 35S promoter and TEV enhancer.
Depositing lab: Kan Wang. Depositing organization: Iowa State University. Publication: Agrobacterium tumefaciens-mediated transformation of maize embryos using a standard binary vector system. Frame BR, Shou H, Chikwamba RK, Zhang Z, Xiang C, Fonger TM, Pegg SE, Li B, Nettleton DS, Pei D, Wang K. Plant Physiol. 2002 May;129(1):13-22. doi: 10.1104/pp.000653. PubMed 12011333.
Backbone
  Vector backbone: pPZP200
  Backbone size (bp): 6742
  Vector type: Plant Expression
  Selectable markers: Basta
Growth in bacteria
  Bacterial resistance: Spectinomycin, 50 μg/mL
  Growth temperature: 37°C
  Growth strain: DH5alpha
  Copy number: Low Copy
Gene/Insert
  Gene/Insert name: None
Terms and licenses: Academic/Nonprofit Terms; Industry Terms: Not Available to Industry
Depositor comments: Contains the 2099bp beta-glucuronidase (gus) containing an IV2 intron from E.coli
How to cite: pTF102 was a gift from Kan Wang (Addgene plasmid # 134774 ; http://n2t.net/addgene:134774 ; RRID:Addgene_134774)
